Addgene plasmid #53509: pUAST tdTomato Profilin WT
Depositing lab: Matthew Scott. Depositing organization: Stanford University.
Backbone
  Vector backbone: pUAST
  Vector type: Insect Expression
Growth in bacteria
  Bacterial resistance: Ampicillin, 100 μg/mL
  Growth temperature: 37°C
  Growth strain: DH5alpha
  Copy number: Unknown
Gene/Insert
  Gene/Insert name: profilin
  Species: D. melanogaster (fly)
  Entrez Gene: chic (a.k.a. Dmel_CG9553, CG9553, Chi, Chic, ChicE1, D88, Dmel\CG9553, GH4, chi, l(2)27/7, profilin, sand)
  Promoter: GAL4
  Tag / fusion protein: tdtomato (N terminal on backbone)
  Cloning method: Gateway Cloning
  Sequencing primers: 5′ tdTomato-Fwd; 3′ SV40pA-R
Terms and licenses: Academic/Nonprofit Terms; Industry Terms: Not Available to Industry
How to cite: pUAST tdTomato Profilin WT was a gift from Matthew Scott (Addgene plasmid # 53509 ; http://n2t.net/addgene:53509 ; RRID:Addgene_53509)
