[The description below was written by a language model from this plasmid's Addgene catalogue record.]
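Description:
pUAST tdTomato Profilin WT is an insect expression plasmid built on the pUAST backbone, the classic Drosophila vector for GAL4/UAS-controlled transgene expression. It is propagated in E. coli under ampicillin selection; the copy number is not recorded, and no feature table is available, so the bacterial origin and other backbone elements are not itemised. pUAST-type vectors generally carry P-element ends and a mini-white eye-colour marker for germline transformation of flies, although these parts are not listed here.

The insert is the wild-type coding sequence of Drosophila melanogaster profilin, the product of the chickadee (chic) gene, an actin-monomer-binding protein that regulates actin filament assembly. It was introduced by Gateway recombination, which places it in frame downstream of a tdTomato tag supplied by the backbone and yields an N-terminal red fluorescent fusion. The promoter field reads "GAL4", which in the pUAST context means that transcription depends on the GAL4 activator binding upstream activating sequences ahead of a minimal promoter. The fusion is therefore silent unless GAL4 is supplied, either from a tissue-specific driver line in transgenic flies or from a co-transfected GAL4 source in cultured insect cells. The listed 3′ sequencing primer indicates that an SV40 polyadenylation signal lies downstream of the insert.

The design suits spatially and temporally controlled expression of fluorescent profilin, for example to follow its localisation in vivo or for overexpression studies. The "WT" designation suggests it may serve as the wild-type reference alongside mutant versions, though the record does not state a specific purpose.
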