>Addgene plasmid #53509 | pUAST tdTomato Profilin WT | addgene partial sequence | sequence record 87571 | tdTomato-Fwd 5'-ctgttcctgtacggcatgg-3'
CTCAGCTTCGAATTCTGCAGTCGACGGTACCGCGGGCCCGGGATCATCAACAAGTTTGTACAAAAAAGCA
GGCTTAATGAGCTGGCAAGATTATGTGGACAACCAACTCCTGGCCTCGCAGTGCGTGACCAAGGCGTGCA
TCGCCGGCCACGACGGCAACATTTGGGCGCAGTCCAGTGGCTTTGAGGTGACAAAAGAGGAGCTCTCCAA
ACTGATCAGCGGCTTTGACCAGCAGGACGGTCTCACCAGCAACGGCGTGACACTCGCCGGCCAGCGGTAC
ATTTACCTTTCCGGCACAGACCGCGTGGTGCGCGCCAAGCTCGGCCGGAGCGGAGTGCACTGCATGAAGA
CAACACAAGCCGTGATCGTTTCCATCTACGAGGATCCCGTTCAGCCCCAGCAGGCCGCTTCCGTGGTAGA
GAAACTTGGAGATTATCTGATTACTTGCGGGTACTAGAACCCAGCTTTCTTGTACAAAGTGGTTGATGAT
CCTCTAGAGGATCTTTGTGAAGGAACCTTACTTCTGTGGTGTGACATAATTGGACAAACTACCTACAGAG
ATTTAAAGCTCTAAGGTAAATATAAAATTTTTAAGTGTATAATGTGTTAAACTACTGATTCTAATTGTTT
GTGTATTTTAGATTCCAACCTATGGAACTGATGAATGGGAGCAGTGGTGGAATGCCTTTAATGAGGAAAA
CCTGTTTTGCTCAGAAGAAATGCCATCTAGTGATGATGAGGCTACTGCTGACTCTCAACATTCTACTCCT
CCAAAAAAGAAGAGAAAGGTAGAAGACCCCAAGGACTTTCCTTCAGAATTGCTAAGTTT
